Addgene plasmid #64605: myr-FLAG-PIK3CA-pcw107
Purpose: when used to produce lentivirus, express physiological levels of insert
Depositing lab: David Sabatini & Kris Wood. Depositing organization: Whitehead Institute for Biomedical Research. Publication: Systematic identification of signaling pathways with potential to confer anticancer drug resistance. Martz CA, Ottina KA, Singleton KR, Jasper JS, Wardell SE, Peraza-Penton A, Anderson GR, Winter PS, Wang T, Alley HM, Kwong LN, Cooper ZA, Tetzlaff M, Chen PL, Rathmell JC, Flaherty KT, Wargo JA, McDonnell DP, Sabatini DM, Wood KC. Sci Signal. 2014 Dec 23;7(357):ra121. doi: 10.1126/scisignal.aaa1877. PubMed 25538079.
Backbone
  Vector backbone: pcw107 (V5)
  Backbone manufacturer: John Doench/Kathleen Ottina
  Backbone size w/o insert (bp): 9240
  Vector type: Lentiviral
  Selectable markers: Puromycin
Growth in bacteria
  Bacterial resistance: Ampicillin, 100 μg/mL
  Growth temperature: 37°C
  Growth strain: Stbl3
  Copy number: Unknown
Gene/Insert
  Gene/Insert name: PIK3CA (alt name: NM_174574.1)
  Species: B. taurus (bovine)
  Insert size (bp): 3321
  Entrez Gene: PIK3CA
  Promoter: PGK
  Tag / fusion protein: FLAG (N terminal on insert); myristoylated (N terminal on insert)
  Cloning method: Gateway Cloning
  Sequencing primers: 5′ hPGK-F; 3′ WPRE-R
Resource information
  A portion of this plasmid was derived from a plasmid made by: William Hahn (Addgene plasmid # 10889)
Terms and licenses: Academic/Nonprofit Terms; Industry Terms: Not Available to Industry
Depositor comments: AGGG (N-term barcode, 17 nt upstream of CDS start). Working name: CTK-B1-STOP
How to cite: myr-FLAG-PIK3CA-pcw107 was a gift from David Sabatini & Kris Wood (Addgene plasmid # 64605 ; http://n2t.net/addgene:64605 ; RRID:Addgene_64605)
