[The description below was written by a language model from this plasmid's Addgene catalogue record.]
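Description:
myr-FLAG-PIK3CA-pcw107 is a lentiviral expression plasmid built on the pcw107 (V5) backbone, a roughly 9.2 kb transfer vector into which open reading frames are introduced by Gateway recombination. It is propagated in bacteria under ampicillin selection, in a recombination-deficient strain of the kind commonly used to keep lentiviral repeat sequences stable, and it carries a puromycin marker for selecting transduced mammalian cells. No feature table accompanies the record, so elements such as the LTRs, packaging signal and bacterial origin are not itemised. A WPRE downstream of the insert is implied only by the name of the 3′ sequencing primer.

The payload is a 3.3 kb insert encoding bovine PIK3CA, the p110α catalytic subunit of class I PI3-kinase, driven by the PGK promoter. This moderate-strength constitutive promoter fits the stated aim of expressing the insert at physiological rather than strongly overexpressed levels. The coding sequence carries an N-terminal myristoylation signal and a FLAG epitope. Myristoylation generally tethers a protein to membranes, which for p110α is a standard way of making the kinase constitutively active, while FLAG allows detection of the protein. The working name ends in "STOP", which suggests the insert ends in its own stop codon so that the backbone V5 tag is not fused, although the record does not say this outright. The depositor also notes a short four-nucleotide barcode just upstream of the coding start. Part of the plasmid derives from an earlier deposited construct. It belongs to a collection made to identify signalling pathways that can confer resistance to anticancer drugs, where it would serve as the PI3K pathway-activating member delivered by lentiviral transduction.
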