>Addgene plasmid #64605 | myr-FLAG-PIK3CA-pcw107 | depositor partial sequence | sequence record 108674 | Depositor Insert Sequence
ATGGGGTCTTCAAAATCTAAACCAAAGGACCCCAGCCAGCGCCGGCGCAGGATCCGAGGTTACCTTGACT
ACAAAGACGATGACGACAAGCAATTGAGCGACGAGATCCGAACAATGCCTCCAAGACCATCATCAGGTGA
ACTGTGGGGCATCCACTTGATGCCCCCAAGAATCCTAGTAGAATGTTTACTACCAAATGGGATGATAGTG
ACTTTAGAATGCCTCCGTGAGGCTACGTTAATAACGATAAAGCATGAACTATTTAAAGAAGCAAGAAAAT
ACCCTCTCCATCAACTTCTTCAAGATGAATCTTCTTACATTTTCGTAAGTGTTACCCAAGAAGCAGAAAG
GGAAGAATTTTTTGATGAAACAAGACGACTTTGTGACCTTCGGCTTTTTCAACCCTTTTTAAAAGTAATT
GAACCAGTAGGCAACCGTGAAGAAAAGATCCTCAATCGAGAAATTGGTTTTGCTATCGGCATGCCAGTGT
GTGAATTCGATATGGTTAAAGATCCAGAAGTACAGGACTTCCGAAGAAATATTCTCAATGTTTGTAAAGA
AGCTGTGGATCTTAGGGATCTTAATTCACCTCATAGTAGAGCAATGTATGTTTATCCTCCAAATGTAGAA
TCTTCACCAGAACTGCCAAAGCACATATATAATAAATTGGATAAAGGGCAAATAATAGTGGTGATTTGGG
TAATAGTTTCTCCAAATAATGACAAACAGAAGTATACTCTGAAAATCAACCATGACTGTGTGCCAGAACA
AGTAATTGCTGAAGCAATCAGGAAAAAAACTCGAAGTATGTTGCTATCATCTGAACAACTAAAACTCTGT
GTTTTAGAATATCAGGGCAAGTATATTTTAAAAGTGTGTGGATGTGATGAATACTTCCTAGAAAAATATC
CTCTGAGTCAGTATAAGTATATAAGAAGCTGTATAATGCTTGGGAGGATGCCCAATTTGATGCTGATGGC
TAAAGAAAGCCTCTATTCTCAACTGCCAATGGACTGTTTTACAATGCCATCATATTCCAGACGCATCTCC
ACAGCTACGCCATATATGAATGGAGAAACATCTACAAAATCCCTTTGGGTTATAAATAGTGCACTCAGAA
TAAAAATTCTTTGTGCAACCTATGTGAATGTAAATATTCGAGACATTGACAAGATTTATGTTCGAACAGG
TATCTACCATGGAGGAGAACCCTTATGTGATAATGTGAACACTCAAAGAGTACCTTGTTCCAATCCCAGG
TGGAATGAATGGCTGAATTACGATATATACATTCCTGATCTTCCTCGTGCTGCTCGACTTTGCCTTTCCA
TTTGTTCTGTTAAAGGCCGAAAGGGTGCTAAAGAGGAACACTGTCCATTGGCCTGGGGAAATATAAACTT
GTTTGATTACACAGATACTCTAGTATCTGGAAAAATGGCTTTGAATCTTTGGCCAGTACCTCATGGACTA
GAAGATTTGCTGAACCCTATTGGTGTTACTGGATCAAATCCAAATAAAGAAACTCCATGTTTAGAGTTGG
AGTTTGACTGGTTCAGCAGTGTGGTAAAGTTTCCAGATATGTCAGTGATTGAAGAGCATGCCAATTGGTC
TGTATCCCGTGAAGCAGGATTTAGTTATTCCCATGCAGGACTGAGTAACAGACTAGCTAGAGACAATGAA
TTAAGAGAAAATGATAAAGAACAGCTCCGAGCAATTTGTACACGAGATCCTCTATCTGAAATCACTGAGC
AAGAGAAAGATTTTCTGTGGAGCCACAGACACTATTGTGTAACTATCCCCGAAATTCTACCCAAATTGCT
TCTGTCTGTTAAATGGAACTCTAGAGATGAAGTAGCTCAGATGTACTGCTTGGTAAAAGATTGGCCTCCA
ATCAAGCCTGAACAGGCTATGGAGCTTCTGGACTGCAATTACCCAGATCCTATGGTTCGAGGTTTTGCTG
TTCGGTGCTTAGAAAAATATTTAACAGATGACAAACTTTCTCAGTACCTAATTCAGCTAGTACAGGTACT
AAAATATGAACAGTATTTGGATAACCTGCTTGTGAGATTTTTACTCAAAAAAGCGTTAACTAATCAAAGG
ATCGGTCACTTTTTCTTTTGGCATTTAAAATCTGAGATGCACAATAAAACAGTTAGTCAGAGGTTTGGCC
TGCTTTTGGAGTCCTATTGCCGTGCATGTGGGATGTATCTGAAGCACCTTAATAGGCAAGTTGAGGCTAT
GGAAAAGCTCATTAACTTGACTGACATTCTCAAACAAGAGAAGAAGGATGAAACACAAAAGGTACAGATG
AAGTTTTTAGTTGAGCAAATGCGGCGACCAGATTTCATGGATGCTCTCCAGGGCTTTCTGTCTCCTCTAA
ACCCTGCTCATCAGCTGGGAAATCTCAGGCTTGAAGAGTGTCGAATTATGTCTTCTGCAAAAAGGCCACT
GTGGTTGAATTGGGAGAACCCAGACATCATGTCAGAATTACTCTTTCAGAACAATGAGATCATCTTTAAA
AATGGGGATGATTTACGGCAAGATATGCTAACCCTTCAGATTATTCGCATTATGGAAAATATCTGGCAAA
ATCAAGGTCTTGATCTTCGAATGTTACCTTATGGATGTCTGTCAATCGGTGACTGTGTGGGACTTATCGA
GGTGGTGAGAAATTCTCACACTATAATGCAGATTCAGTGTAAAGGAGGCCTGAAAGGTGCACTGCAGTTT
AACAGCCACACACTCCATCAGTGGCTCAAAGACAAGAACAAGGGGGAAATATATGATGCGGCCATCGATT
TGTTTACACGATCATGTGCTGGATATTGTGTTGCCACCTTCATTTTGGGAATTGGAGATCGTCACAATAG
TAATATCATGGTTAAAGATGATGGACAACTGTTTCATATAGATTTTGGACACTTTTTGGATCACAAGAAG
AAAAAATTTGGTTATAAACGAGAGCGCGTGCCGTTTGTTTTGACACAAGATTTCTTAATAGTGATTAGTA
AAGGAGCCCAAGAATGCACAAAGACAAGAGAATTTGAGAGGTTTCAGGAGATGTGTTACAAGGCTTATCT
AGCTATTCGGCAGCATGCCAATCTCTTCATAAATCTTTTCTCAATGATGCTTGGCTCTGGAATGCCAGAA
CTGCAATCTTTTGATGATATTGCATACATTCGAAAGACCCTAGCTTTAGATAAAACTGAGCAAGAGGCTT
TGGAGTATTTCATGAAACAAATGAATGATGCACACCATGGTGGCTGGACAACAAAAATGGATTGGATCTT
CCACACAATTAAGCAGCATGCTTTGAACTGA
