>Addgene plasmid #64605 | myr-FLAG-PIK3CA-pcw107 | addgene partial sequence | sequence record 110545 | hPGK-F 5'-GTGTTCCGCATTCTGCAAG-3'
TCACCGACCTCTCTCCCCAGGGGGCTAGCATCGATGGATCAACAAGTTTGTACAAAAAAGTTGGCAGGGG
CGGCGGCGGCACCATGGGGTCTTCAAAATCTAAACCAAAGGACCCCAGCCAGCGCCGGCGCAGGATCCGA
GGTTACCTTGACTACAAAGACGATGACGACAAGCAATTGAGCGACGAGATCCGAACAATGCCTCCAAGAC
CATCATCAGGTGAACTGTGGGGCATCCACTTGATGCCCCCAAGAATCCTAGTAGAATGTTTACTACCAAA
TGGGATGATAGTGACTTTAGAATGCCTCCGTGAGGCTACGTTAATAACGATAAAGCATGAACTATTTAAA
GAAGCAAGAAAATACCCTCTCCATCAACTTCTTCAAGATGAATCTTCTTACATTTTCGTAAGTGTTACCC
AAGAAGCAGAAAGGGAAGAATTTTTTGATGAAACAAGACGACTTTGTGACCTTCGGCTTTTTCAACCCTT
TTTAAAAGTAATTGAACCAGTAGGCAACCGTGAAGAAAAGATCCTCAATCGAGAAATTGGTTTTGCTATC
GGCATGCCAGTGTGTGAATTCGATATGGTTAAAGATCCAGAAGTACAGGACTTCCGAAGAAATATTCTCA
ATGTTTGTAAAGAAGCTGTGGATCTTAGGGATCTTAATTCACCTCATAGTAGAGCAATGTATG
