>Addgene plasmid #64605 | myr-FLAG-PIK3CA-pcw107 | addgene partial sequence | sequence record 110599 | WPRE-R 5'-CATAGCGTAAAAGGAGCAACA-3'
GTAATCCAGAGGTTGATTGTCGACTTAACGCGGTCATTACTACGTAGAATCGAGACCGAGGAGAGGGTTA
GGGATAGGCTTACCACCGGTAACCACTTTGTACAAGAAAGTTGGCAATCAGTTCAAAGCATGCTGCTTAA
TTGTGTGGAAGATCCAATCCATTTTTGTTGTCCAGCCACCATGGTGTGCATCATTCATTTGTTTCATGAA
ATACTCCAAAGCCTCTTGCTCAGTTTTATCTAAAGCTAGGGTCTTTCGAATGTATGCAATATCATCAAAA
GATTGCAGTTCTGGCATTCCAGAGCCAAGCATCATTGAGAAAAGATTTATGAAGAGATTGGCATGCTGCC
GAATAGCTAGATAAGCCTTGTAACACATCTCCTGAAACCTCTCAAATTCTCTTGTCTTTGTGCATTCTTG
GGCTCCTTTACTAATCACTATTAAGAAATCTTGTGTCAAAACAAACGGCACGCGCTCTCGTTTATAACCA
AATTTTTTCTTCTTGTGATCCAAAAAGTGTCCAAAATCTATATGAAACAGTTGTCCATCATCTTTAACCA
TGATATTACTATTGTGACGATCTCCAATTCCCAAAATGAAGGTGGCAACACAATATCCAGCACATGATCG
TGTAAACAAATCGATGGCCGCATCATATATTTCCCCCTTGTTCTTGTCTTTGAGCCACTGATGGAGTGTG
TGGCTGTTAAACTGCAGTGCACCTTTCAGGCCTCCTTTACACTGAATCTGCATTATAGTGTGAGAATTTC
TCACCACCTCGATAAGT
